Addgene plasmid #1359: pPS1887
Depositing lab: Pamela Silver. Depositing organization: Dana-Farber Cancer Institute. Publication: Mapping interactions between nuclear transport factors in living cells reveals pathways through the nuclear pore complex. Damelin M, Silver PA. Mol Cell 2000 Jan;5(1):133-40. 10.1016/S1097-2765(00)80409-8 PubMed 10678175.
Backbone
  Vector backbone: pRS316
  Backbone size w/o insert (bp): 4887
  Vector type: Yeast Expression
  Selectable markers: URA3
Growth in bacteria
  Bacterial resistance: Ampicillin, 100 μg/mL
  Growth temperature: 37°C
  Growth strain: DH5alpha
  Copy number: Low Copy
Gene/Insert
  Gene/Insert name: NLS-ECFP (alt names: pRS316-NLS-ECFP; ECFP)
  Species: NA
  Cloning method: Restriction Enzyme
  Sequencing primers: 5′ T7
Terms and licenses: Academic/Nonprofit Terms; Industry Terms: Not Available to Industry
Depositor comments: ADH1 promoter, SV40 T-antigen NLS, ECFP, NUF2 3' UTR, CEN plasmid
How to cite: pPS1887 was a gift from Pamela Silver (Addgene plasmid # 1359)
