[The description below was written by a language model from this plasmid's Addgene catalogue record.]
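Description:
pPS1887 is a yeast expression plasmid built on the pRS316 backbone, a yeast–E. coli shuttle vector of the pRS series. As noted by the depositor, it is a CEN plasmid, so in yeast it is maintained as a stable, low-copy centromeric episome, with the URA3 marker allowing selection in ura3 auxotrophic strains on medium lacking uracil. In bacteria it is propagated under ampicillin selection and is recorded as low copy. The backbone alone is listed as 4887 bp; the size of the insert is not stated.

The payload is NLS-ECFP, a fusion of the SV40 large T-antigen nuclear localization signal to enhanced cyan fluorescent protein. Expression is driven by the yeast ADH1 promoter, generally used as a constitutive promoter, and the cassette is closed by the NUF2 3' UTR, which supplies transcription termination and 3' end processing signals. The classical SV40 NLS directs the otherwise freely distributed fluorescent protein into the nucleus through the importin-dependent import pathway, yielding a cyan nuclear reporter in living cells. The insert was assembled by restriction enzyme cloning, and a T7 primer site in the backbone is used to sequence into its 5' end.

The associated publication maps interactions between nuclear transport factors and the nuclear pore complex in living cells. In that setting, a nuclear-targeted ECFP would plausibly serve as a nuclear marker, import cargo or cyan-channel control for fluorescence-based measurements, although the record does not spell out its exact role. No feature table is provided, so the orientation and precise junctions of the parts are not documented here.
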