>Addgene plasmid #1359 | pPS1887 | addgene partial sequence | sequence record 17400 | T7 5'-TAATACGACTCACTATAGGG-3'
CCGCGNGGCGGCCGCTCTGAACTAGTGGATCCGGGATCGAAGAAATGATGGTAAATGAAATAGGAAATCA
AGGAGCATGAAGGCAAAAGACAAATATAAGGGTCGAACGAAAAATAAAGTGAAAAGTGTTGATATGATGT
ATTTGGCTTTGCGGCGCCGAAAAAACGAGTTTACGCAATTGCACAATCATGCTGACTCTGTGGCGGACCC
GCGCTCTTGCCGGCCCGGCGATAACGCTGGGCGTGAGGCTGTGCCCGGCGGAGTTTTTTGCGCCTGCATT
TTCCAAGGTTTACCCTGCGCTAAGGGGCGAGATTGGAGAAGCAATAAGAATGCCGGTTGGGGTTGCGATG
ATGACGACCACGACAACTGGTGTCATTATTTAAGTTGCCGAAAGAACCTGAGTGCATTTGCAACATGAGT
ATACTAGAAGAATGAGCCAAGACTTGCGAGACGCGAGTTTGCCGGTGGTGCGAACAATAGAGCGACCATG
ACCTTGAAGGTGAGACGCGCATAACCGCTAGAGTACTTTGAAGAGGAAACAGCAATAGGGTTGCTCGCNN
NTNTAAATNGGACAGGTACATACACACACTGGAAAATGGGTGTCTGTTGATACNCTTCNCTTCAATTCAT
TTGGGTGTGCACTTTATTATGTTACAATATGGAAGGGAACTTTACACTTCTCCTATGCACATATATTAAT
TAAAGTCCAATGCTAGTAGAGAAGGGGGTAACACCCTCCGCGCTCTTTTCGATTTTTCTAACCGTGAATA
TTCGANTCTTTGTGTTCNGTGNCATANACTCTCTTCTGCACAACNTCTCGATCTNAACTCTGCCNACTGA
GGGGAGGAANCNNACNCCNAATAGNTANAAACCTTCTNN
